Addgene plasmid #78397: pNX3s2-Myc13
Purpose: fission yeast epitope tagging
Depositing lab: Kazunori Tomita. Depositing organization: University College London. Publication: Sequential and counter-selectable cassettes for fission yeast. Amelina H, Moiseeva V, Collopy LC, Pearson SR, Armstrong CA, Tomita K. BMC Biotechnol. 2016 Nov 8;16(1):76. 10.1186/s12896-016-0307-4 PubMed 27825338.
Backbone
  Vector backbone: pFA6a-13xmyc-kanMX6
  Selectable markers: Zeocin
Growth in bacteria
  Bacterial resistance: Ampicillin and Bleocin (Zeocin), 100 & 50 μg/mL
  Growth temperature: 37°C
  Growth strain: DH5alpha
  Copy number: High Copy
Gene/Insert 1
  Gene/Insert name: 13xMyc
Gene/Insert 2
  Gene/Insert name: zeoCV (alt name: CMV/zeo)
  Insert size (bp): 1161
Terms and licenses: Academic/Nonprofit Terms; Industry Terms: Not Available to Industry
How to cite: pNX3s2-Myc13 was a gift from Kazunori Tomita (Addgene plasmid # 78397 ; http://n2t.net/addgene:78397 ; RRID:Addgene_78397)
