[The description below was written by a language model from this plasmid's Addgene catalogue record and pLannotate feature annotations shown in this document.]
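Description:
pNX3s2-Myc13 is a 4,445 bp epitope-tagging template plasmid for fission yeast, derived from pFA6a-13xmyc-kanMX6. In this version the kanMX6 marker has apparently been replaced by a Zeocin-resistance cassette. It is maintained in E. coli as a high-copy plasmid through a ColE1/pUC-type origin, with an AmpR (β-lactamase) gene driven by its own promoter. The record lists both ampicillin and Zeocin as bacterial selections. No yeast replication origin is annotated, which fits the usual role of pFA6a-type plasmids as templates for integrating cassettes rather than as episomal yeast vectors.

The payload consists of two adjacent modules. The first is a 13xMyc coding region of thirteen tandem Myc epitopes, followed by the S. cerevisiae ADH1 transcription terminator, so that a gene fused in frame to the tag gains a C-terminal Myc array and a defined 3' end. The second module, named zeoCV (CMV/zeo, 1,161 bp) in the record, lies in the opposite orientation. It comprises the CMV enhancer and promoter, the synthetic bacterial EM7 promoter, the Sh ble gene (BleoR) and an SV40 polyadenylation signal. EM7 provides expression in bacteria, while the CMV promoter presumably drives the marker in yeast, allowing one gene to serve for Zeocin selection in both hosts. SP6 and T7 promoters flank the tag and marker region, and short rop, bom and lacI fragments are backbone remnants.

The stated purpose is fission yeast epitope tagging. The associated publication concerns sequential and counter-selectable cassettes, which suggests that this marker is meant to be combined with others for successive genome modifications. The record does not give details of how it is used.
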