Features (pLannotate 1.2.2; 15 found; start..end, strand, type, name):
     70..105     +  CDS            rop (fragment): Rop protein, which maintains plasmids at low copy number; rop
    207..258     +  misc_feature   bom (fragment): basis of mobility region from pBR322
    321..339     +  promoter       SP6 promoter: promoter for bacteriophage SP6 RNA polymerase
    418..915     +  CDS            13xMyc: 13 tandem Myc epitope tags
    978..1165    +  terminator     ADH1 terminator: S. cerevisiae ADH1; transcription terminator for the S. cerevisiae alcohol dehydrogenase 1 (ADH1) gene
   1185..1266    -  polyA_signal   SV40 poly(A) signal: SV40 polyadenylation signal
   1280..1654    -  CDS            BleoR: antibiotic-binding protein; Sh ble from Streptoalloteichus hindustanus; confers resistance to bleomycin, phleomycin, and Zeocin™
   1673..1720    -  promoter       EM7 promoter: synthetic bacterial promoter&nbsp
   1838..2041    -  promoter       CMV promoter: human cytomegalovirus (CMV) immediate early promoter
   2042..2345    -  enhancer       CMV enhancer: human cytomegalovirus immediate early enhancer
   2420..2438    -  promoter       T7 promoter: promoter for bacteriophage T7 RNA polymerase
   2460..2513    -  CDS            lacI (fragment): lac repressor; lacI; The lac repressor binds to the lac operator to inhibit transcription in E. coli. This inhibition can be relieved by adding lactose or isopropyl-β-D-thiogalactopyranoside (IPTG).
   2696..3284    -  rep_origin     ori: high-copy-number ColE1/pMB1/pBR322/pUC origin of replication
   3455..4315    -  CDS            AmpR: β-lactamase; bla; confers resistance to ampicillin, carbenicillin, and related antibiotics
   4316..4420    -  promoter       AmpR promoter: bla
>Addgene plasmid #78397 | pNX3s2-Myc13 | depositor full sequence | sequence record 146375 | pNX3s2-Myc13 sequence 4445 bps
GACGTCTAAGAAACCATTATTATCATGACATTAACCTATAAAAATAGGCGTATCACGAGGCCCTTTCGTC
TCGCGCGTTTCGGTGATGACGGTGAAAACCTCTGACACATGCAGCTCCCGGAGACGGTCACAGCTTGTCT
GTAAGCGGATGCCGGGAGCAGACAAGCCCGTCAGGGCGCGTCAGCGGGTGTTGGCGGGTGTCGGGGCTGG
CTTAACTATGCGGCATCAGAGCAGATTGTACTGAGAGTGCACCATATGGACATATTGTCGTTAGAACGCG
GCTACAATTAATACATAACCTTATGTATCATACACATACGATTTAGGTGACACTATAGAACGCGGCCGCC
AGCTGAAGCTTCGTACGCTGCAGGTCGACGGATCCCCGGGTTAATTAACGCTAGCGCGATTAACGGTGAA
CAAAAGCTAATCTCCGAGGAAGACTTGAACGGTGAACAAAAATTAATCTCAGAAGAAGACTTGAACGGAC
TCGACGGTGAACAAAAGTTGATTTCTGAAGAAGATTTGAACGGTGAACAAAAGCTAATCTCCGAGGAAGA
CTTGAACGGTGAACAAAAATTAATCTCAGAAGAAGACTTGAACGGACTCGACGGTGAACAAAAGTTGATT
TCTGAAGAAGATTTGAACGGTGAACAAAAGCTAATCTCCGAGGAAGACTTGAACGGTGAACAAAAATTAA
TCTCAGAAGAAGACTTGAACGGACTCGACGGTGAACAAAAGTTGATTTCTGAAGAAGATTTGAACGGTGA
ACAAAAGCTAATCTCCGAGGAAGACTTGAACGGTGAACAAAAATTAATCTCAGAAGAAGACTTGAACGGA
CTCGACGGTGAACAAAAGTTGATTTCTGAAGAAGATTTGAACGGTGAACAAAAGCTAATCTCCGAGGAAG
ACTTGAACGGTGAACAAAAATTAATCAATCAGTACAAGTCTAGATGAGGCGCGCCACTTCTAAATAAGCG
AATTTCTTATGATTTATGATTTTTATTATTAAATAAGTTATAAAAAAAATAAGTGTATACAAATTTTAAA
GTGACTCTTAGGTTTTAAAACGAAAATTCTTATTCTTGAGTAACTCTTTCCTGTAGGTCAGGTTGCTTTC
TCAGGTATAGTATGAGGTCGCTCTTATTGACCACACCTCTACCGGCAGATCCGCTAGGAGATCTGCAGTG
AAAAAAATGCTTTATTTGTGAAATTTGTGATGCTATTGCTTTATTTGTAACCATTATAAGCTGCAATAAA
CAAGTTTCGAGGTCGAGTGTCAGTCCTGCTCCTCGGCCACGAAGTGCACGCAGTTGCCGGCCGGGTCGCG
CAGGGCGAACTCCCGCCCCCACGGCTGCTCGCCGATCTCGGTCATGGCCGGCCCGGAGGCGTCCCGGAAG
TTCGTGGACACGACCTCCGACCACTCGGCGTACAGCTCGTCCAGGCCGCGCACACACACCCAGGCCAGGG
TGTTGTCCGGCACCACCTGGTCCTGGACCGCGCTGATGAACAGGGTCACGTCGTCCCGGACCACACCGGC
GAAGTCGTCCTCCACGAAGTCCCGGGAGAACCCGAGCCGGTCGGTCCAGAACTCGACCGCTCCGGCGACG
TCGCGCGCGGTGAGCACCGGAACGGCACTGGTCAACTTGGCCATGGTTTAGTTCCTCACCTTGTCGTATT
ATACTATGCCGATATACTATGCCGATGATTAATTGTCAACACGGTCCGTTCCAATGCACCGTTCCCGGCC
GCGGAGGCTGGATCGGTCCCGGTGTCTTCTATGGAGGTCAAAACAGCGTGGATGGCGTCTCCAGGCGATC
TGACGGTTCACTAAACGAGCTCTGCTTATATAGACCTCCCACCGTACACGCCTACCGCCCATTTGCGTCA
ATGGGGCGGAGTTGTTACGACATTTTGGAAAGTCCCGTTGATTTTGGTGCCAAAACAAACTCCCATTGAC
GTCAATGGGGTGGAGACTTGGAAATCCCCGTGAGTCAAACCGCTATCCACGCCCATTGATGTACTGCCAA
AACCGCATCACCATGGTAATAGCGATGACTAATACGTAGATGTACTGCCAAGTAGGAAAGTCCCATAAGG
TCATGTACTGGGCATAATGCCAGGCGGGCCATTTACCGTCATTGACGTCAATAGGGGGCGTACTTGGCAT
ATGATACACTTGATGTACTGCCAAGTGGGCAGTTTACCGTAAATACTCCACCCATTGACGTCAATGGAAA
GTCCCTATTGGCGTTACTATGGGAACATACGTCATTATTGACGTCAATGGGCGGGGGTCGTTGGGCGGTC
AGCCAGGCGGGCCATTTACCGTAAGTTATGTAACGGTTTAAACGAGCTCGAATTCATCGATGATATCAGA
TCCACTAGTGGCCTATGCGGCCGCGGATCTGCCGGTCTCCCTATAGTGAGTCGTATTAATTTCGATAAGC
CAGGTTAACCTGCATTAATGAATCGGCCAACGCGCGGGGAGAGGCGGTTTGCGTATTGGGCGCTCTTCCG
CTTCCTCGCTCACTGACTCGCTGCGCTCGGTCGTTCGGCTGCGGCGAGCGGTATCAGCTCACTCAAAGGC
GGTAATACGGTTATCCACAGAATCAGGGGATAACGCAGGAAAGAACATGTGAGCAAAAGGCCAGCAAAAG
GCCAGGAACCGTAAAAAGGCCGCGTTGCTGGCGTTTTTCCATAGGCTCCGCCCCCCTGACGAGCATCACA
AAAATCGACGCTCAAGTCAGAGGTGGCGAAACCCGACAGGACTATAAAGATACCAGGCGTTTCCCCCTGG
AAGCTCCCTCGTGCGCTCTCCTGTTCCGACCCTGCCGCTTACCGGATACCTGTCCGCCTTTCTCCCTTCG
GGAAGCGTGGCGCTTTCTCAATGCTCACGCTGTAGGTATCTCAGTTCGGTGTAGGTCGTTCGCTCCAAGC
TGGGCTGTGTGCACGAACCCCCCGTTCAGCCCGACCGCTGCGCCTTATCCGGTAACTATCGTCTTGAGTC
CAACCCGGTAAGACACGACTTATCGCCACTGGCAGCAGCCACTGGTAACAGGATTAGCAGAGCGAGGTAT
GTAGGCGGTGCTACAGAGTTCTTGAAGTGGTGGCCTAACTACGGCTACACTAGAAGGACAGTATTTGGTA
TCTGCGCTCTGCTGAAGCCAGTTACCTTCGGAAAAAGAGTTGGTAGCTCTTGATCCGGCAAACAAACCAC
CGCTGGTAGCGGTGGTTTTTTTGTTTGCAAGCAGCAGATTACGCGCAGAAAAAAAGGATCTCAAGAAGAT
CCTTTGATCTTTTCTACGGGGTCTGACGCTCAGTGGAACGAAAACTCACGTTAAGGGATTTTGGTCATGA
GATTATCAAAAAGGATCTTCACCTAGATCCTTTTAAATTAAAAATGAAGTTTTAAATCAATCTAAAGTAT
ATATGAGTAAACTTGGTCTGACAGTTACCAATGCTTAATCAGTGAGGCACCTATCTCAGCGATCTGTCTA
TTTCGTTCATCCATAGTTGCCTGACTCCCCGTCGTGTAGATAACTACGATACGGGAGGGCTTACCATCTG
GCCCCAGTGCTGCAATGATACCGCGAGACCCACGCTCACCGGCTCCAGATTTATCAGCAATAAACCAGCC
AGCCGGAAGGGCCGAGCGCAGAAGTGGTCCTGCAACTTTATCCGCCTCCATCCAGTCTATTAATTGTTGC
CGGGAAGCTAGAGTAAGTAGTTCGCCAGTTAATAGTTTGCGCAACGTTGTTGCCATTGCTACAGGCATCG
TGGTGTCACGCTCGTCGTTTGGTATGGCTTCATTCAGCTCCGGTTCCCAACGATCAAGGCGAGTTACATG
ATCCCCCATGTTGTGCAAAAAAGCGGTTAGCTCCTTCGGTCCTCCGATCGTTGTCAGAAGTAAGTTGGCC
GCAGTGTTATCACTCATGGTTATGGCAGCACTGCATAATTCTCTTACTGTCATGCCATCCGTAAGATGCT
TTTCTGTGACTGGTGAGTACTCAACCAAGTCATTCTGAGAATAGTGTATGCGGCGACCGAGTTGCTCTTG
CCCGGCGTCAATACGGGATAATACCGCGCCACATAGCAGAACTTTAAAAGTGCTCATCATTGGAAAACGT
TCTTCGGGGCGAAAACTCTCAAGGATCTTACCGCTGTTGAGATCCAGTTCGATGTAACCCACTCGTGCAC
CCAACTGATCTTCAGCATCTTTTACTTTCACCAGCGTTTCTGGGTGAGCAAAAACAGGAAGGCAAAATGC
CGCAAAAAAGGGAATAAGGGCGACACGGAAATGTTGAATACTCATACTCTTCCTTTTTCAATATTATTGA
AGCATTTATCAGGGTTATTGTCTCATGAGCGGATACATATTTGAATGTATTTAGAAAAATAAACAAATAG
GGGTTCCGCGCACATTTCCCCGAAAAGTGCCACCT
