>Addgene plasmid #78397 | pNX3s2-Myc13 | addgene partial sequence | sequence record 150180 | SP6 5'-ATTTAGGTGACACTATAG-3'
TACGCTGCAGGTCGACGGATCCCCGGGTTAATTAACGCTAGCGCGATTAACGGTGAACAAAAGCTAATCT
CCGAGGAAGACTTGAACGGTGAACAAAAATTAATCTCAGAAGAAGACTTGAACGGACTCGACGGTGAACA
AAAGTTGATTTCTGAAGAAGATTTGAACGGTGAACAAAAGCTAATCTCCGAGGAAGACTTGAACGGTGAA
CAAAAATTAATCTCAGAAGAAGACTTGAACGGACTCGACGGTGAACAAAAGTTGATTTCTGAAGAAGATT
TGAACGGTGAACAAAAGCTAATCTCCGAGGAAGACTTGAACGGTGAACAAAAATTAATCTCAGAAGAAGA
CTTGAACGGACTCGACGGTGAACAAAAGTTGATTTCTGAAGAAGATTTGAACGGTGAACAAAAGCTAATC
TCCGAGGAAGACTTGAACGGTGAACAAAAATTAATCTCAGAAGAAGACTTGAACGGACTCGACGGTGAAC
AAAAGTTGATTTCTGAAGAAGATTTGAACGGTGAACAAAAGCTAATCTCCGAGGAAGACTTGAACGGTGA
ACAAAAATTAATCAATCAGTACAAGTCTAGATGAGGCGCGCCACTTCTAAATAAGCGAATTTCTTATGAT
TTATGATTTTTATTATTAAATAAGTTATAAAAAAAATAAGTGTATACAAATTTTAAAGTGACTCTTAGGT
TTTAAAACGAAAATTCTTATTCTTGAGTAACTCTTTCCTGTAGGTCAGGTTGCTTTCTCAGGTATAGTAT
GAGGTCGCTCTTATTGACCACACCTCTACCGGCAGATCCGCTAGGAGATCTGCAGTGAAAAAAATGCTTT
ATTTGTGAAATTTGTGATGCTATTGCTTTATTTGTAACCATTATAAGCTGCAATAAACAAGTTTCGAGGT
CGAGTGTCAGTCCTGCTCCTCGGCCACGAAGTGCACGCAGTTGCCGGCCGGGTCGCGCAGGGCGAACT
