>Addgene plasmid #78397 | pNX3s2-Myc13 | addgene partial sequence | sequence record 150181 | SV40pA-R 5'-GAAATTTGTGATGCTATTGC-3'
GCTGCAATAAACAAGTTTCGAGGTCGAGTGTCAGTCCTGCTCCTCGGCCACGAAGTGCACGCAGTTGCCG
GCCGGGTCGCGCAGGGCGAACTCCCGCCCCCACGGCTGCTCGCCGATCTCGGTCATGGCCGGCCCGGAGG
CGTCCCGGAAGTTCGTGGACACGACCTCCGACCACTCGGCGTACAGCTCGTCCAGGCCGCGCACACACAC
CCAGGCCAGGGTGTTGTCCGGCACCACCTGGTCCTGGACCGCGCTGATGAACAGGGTCACGTCGTCCCGG
ACCACACCGGCGAAGTCGTCCTCCACGAAGTCCCGGGAGAACCCGAGCCGGTCGGTCCAGAACTCGACCG
CTCCGGCGACGTCGCGCGCGGTGAGCACCGGAACGGCACTGGTCAACTTGGCCATGGTTTAGTTCCTCAC
CTTGTCGTATTATACTATGCCGATATACTATGCCGATGATTAATTGTCAACACGGTCCGTTCCAATGCAC
CGTTCCCGGCCGCGGAGGCTGGATCGGTCCCGGTGTCTTCTATGGAGGTCAAAACAGCGTGGATGGCGTC
TCCAGGCGATCTGACGGTTCACTAAACGAGCTCTGCTTATATAGACCTCCCACCGTACACGCCTACCGCC
CATTTGCGTCAATGGGGCGGAGTTGTTACGACATTTTGGAAAGTCCCGTTGATTTTGGTGCCAAAACAAA
CTCCCATTGACGTCAATGGGGTGGAGACTTGGAAATCCCCGTGAGTCAAACCGCTATCCACGCCCATTGA
TGTACTGCCAAAACCGCATCACCATGGTAATAGCGATGACTAATACGTAGATGTACTGCCAAGTAGGAAA
GTCCCATAAGGTCATGTACTGGGCATAATGCCAGGCGGGCCATTTACCGTCATTGACGTCAATAGGGGGC
GTACTTGGCATATGATACACTTGATGTACTGCCAAGTGGGCAGTTTACCGTAAATACTCCACCCATTGAC
GTCAATGGAAAGTCCCTATTGGCGTTACTATGGG
